Addgene plasmid #223940: HCT140_rAAV-eHGT_1507m-minBglobin-SYFP2-WPRE3-BGHpA
Purpose: Direct-expressing SYFP2 AAV virus
Depositing lab: Tanya Daigle & Allen Institute for Brain Science. Depositing organization: Allen Institute. Publication: Enhancer AAVs for targeting spinal motor neurons and descending motor pathways in rodents and macaque. Kussick E, Johansen N, Taskin N, Chowdhury A, Quinlan MA, Fraser A, Clark AG, Wynalda B, Martinez R, Groce EL, Reding M, Liang E, Shulga L, Huang C, Casper T, Clark M, Ho W, Gao Y, van Velthoven CTJ, Sobieski C, Ferrer R, Berg MR, Curtis BC, English C, Day JC, Fortuna MG, Donadio N, Newman D, Yao S, Chakka AB, Goldy J, Torkelson A, Guzman JB, Chakrabarty R, Nguy B, Guilford N, Pham TH, Wright V, Ronellenfitch K, Naidoo R, Kenney J, Williford A, Ramakrishnan C, Drinnenberg A, Gudsnuk K, Thyagarajan B, Smith KA, Dee N, Deisseroth K, Zeng H, Yao Z, Tasic B, Levi BP, Hodge R, Bakken TE, Lein ES, Ting JT, Daigle TL. Cell Rep. 2025 Jun 24;44(6):115730. doi: 10.1016/j.celrep.2025.115730. Epub 2025 May 21. PubMed 40403722.
Backbone
  Vector backbone: rAAV-minBglobin-SYFP2-WPRE3-BGHpA
  Backbone manufacturer: Allen Institute for Brain Science
  Backbone size w/o insert (bp): 4220
  Vector type: AAV
Growth in bacteria
  Bacterial resistance: Ampicillin, 100 μg/mL
  Growth temperature: 37°C
  Growth strain: NEB Stable
  Copy number: High Copy
Gene/Insert
  Gene/Insert name: SYFP2
  Species: Synthetic
  Insert size (bp): 720
  Mutation: N/A
  Promoter: minBglobin
  Cloning method: Gibson Cloning
  Sequencing primers: 5′ TTCCTGCGGCCGCACGCGT; 3′ GACTTTTATGCCCAGCCCGAGCTC
Terms and licenses: Academic/Nonprofit Terms; Industry Terms: Not Available to Industry
How to cite: HCT140_rAAV-eHGT_1507m-minBglobin-SYFP2-WPRE3-BGHpA was a gift from Tanya Daigle & Allen Institute for Brain Science (Addgene plasmid # 223940 ; http://n2t.net/addgene:223940 ; RRID:Addgene_223940)
