[The description below was written by a language model from this plasmid's Addgene catalogue record and pLannotate feature annotations shown in this document.]
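Description:
HCT140_rAAV-eHGT_1507m-minBglobin-SYFP2-WPRE3-BGHpA is a recombinant AAV transfer plasmid built on the Allen Institute rAAV-minBglobin-SYFP2-WPRE3-BGHpA backbone and intended for packaging into AAV particles that directly express a yellow fluorescent reporter. The sequenced record is 4,823 nt. In bacteria it replicates from a high-copy ColE1/pUC-type origin and is selected with ampicillin through the bla gene under its own promoter. An f1 origin and small remnants of pBR322 bom and rop are also annotated in the backbone. It is grown in a recombination-deficient strain, which is common practice for keeping ITR repeats intact.

The viral genome is bounded by AAV2 inverted terminal repeats, which provide the signals for replication and encapsidation. The right ITR is annotated in full, whereas the left one is detected only as two short fragments. Between the ITRs, the construct name places the enhancer eHGT_1507m upstream of a minimal beta-globin promoter. Neither element is annotated in the feature table, but the unannotated stretch between the left ITR and the SYFP2 coding sequence is where they would be expected. A minimal promoter of this kind gives little expression on its own, so the pattern of expression is dictated by the adjacent enhancer. SYFP2, a fast-maturing monomeric yellow fluorescent protein derived from Aequorea victoria, is followed by WPRE3, a shortened woodchuck posttranscriptional element (annotated as two WPRE fragments) that boosts transcript expression, and by the bovine growth hormone polyadenylation signal.

The associated publication concerns enhancer AAVs for targeting spinal motor neurons and descending motor pathways in rodents and macaque. This suggests the vector serves to label enhancer-defined cell populations, although the record does not state the specific cell type targeted by eHGT_1507m.
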