Features (pLannotate 1.2.2; 14 found; start..end, strand, type, name):
     12..39      +  repeat_region  AAV2 ITR (fragment): inverted terminal repeat of adeno-associated virus serotype 2 inverted
     68..95      +  repeat_region  AAV2 ITR (fragment): inverted terminal repeat of adeno-associated virus serotype 2 inverted
    841..1557    +  CDS            SYFP2: SYFP2 is a basic (constitutively fluorescent) yellow fluorescent protein published in 2006, derived from Aequorea victoria. It is reported to be a very rapidly-maturing monomer with moderate acid sensitivity.
   1597..1754    +  misc_feature   WPRE (fragment): woodchuck hepatitis virus posttranscriptional regulatory element
   1760..1840    +  misc_feature   WPRE (fragment): woodchuck hepatitis virus posttranscriptional regulatory element
   1857..1968    +  polyA_signal   bGH poly(A) signal: bovine growth hormone polyadenylation signal
   2086..2226    +  repeat_region  AAV2 ITR: inverted terminal repeat of adeno-associated virus serotype 2 inverted
   2231..2282    -  misc_feature   bom (fragment): basis of mobility region from pBR322
   2301..2756    +  rep_origin     f1 ori (sequence partly withheld): f1 bacteriophage origin of replication; arrow indicates direction of (+) strand synthesis
   2757..2806    -  misc_feature   bom (fragment): basis of mobility region from pBR322
   2908..2943    -  CDS            rop (fragment): Rop protein, which maintains plasmids at low copy number; rop
   3038..3142    +  promoter       AmpR promoter: bla
   3143..4003    +  CDS            AmpR: β-lactamase; bla; confers resistance to ampicillin, carbenicillin, and related antibiotics
   4174..4762    +  rep_origin     ori: high-copy-number ColE1/pMB1/pBR322/pUC origin of replication
>Addgene plasmid #223940 | HCT140_rAAV-eHGT_1507m-minBglobin-SYFP2-WPRE3-BGHpA | addgene full sequence | sequence record 444669 | Addgene NGS Result
CCTGCAGGCAGCTGCGCGCTCGCTCGCTCACTGAGGCCGCCCGGGCGTCGGGCGACCTTTGGTCGCCCGG
CCTCAGTGAGCGAGCGAGCGCGCAGAGAGGGAGTGGCCAACTCCATCACTAGGGGTTCCTGCGGCCGCAC
GCGTTCTTCTGAAGAGTGTTGCACTTTTGATAAATTATTCTTCTCTTCATCCTGACAGTTTCAATTAAGT
TGATTTATGGTTTTCAGTAGATAGTATTTCTTTAATGTTGTCTTAGTTCTGAGATATGCACACATTTTAG
ACATTAAATTCCATAGCCGCCCTGCCTTGTTTCCTTCCTAATAAGCGAACCAATGTGCATGATCAAGCTC
CTGGCAAGTGCATCGCCAGGACAAGGAATGAGGGCAAGATCTGAAAGTTCTGGAACCTCGCCCAGGTTGC
TGCCTTTCTTCCAGGTCAGGATTCATCCATGAGCTCTTAAGGGTTAGCCTTGGGAAGAGGTATTTTTCTA
TAAGATGTGATTCACCGTGGAGTCTGGAGGACAAGGTGGTGGAATAGTAAATGCCTGCACCTGTCCGGTC
ACCTCACAGCTGGTCTTTTGATTCACCCCGCCATCATTCAGCCAACACCTGTGACCTAGTATGCTGCCCT
TGGTATTTCAGGTGAAGGGCAATGGCCTTGGTTGTTCACTTTGATCCATAATTTCCTAAGGATGTTTCCA
CACCCTCTAAGAATGACATCTTAGAGAAAGATCACCGCTCAGAGCTCGGGCTGGGCATAAAAGTCAGGGC
AGAGCCATCTATTGCTTACATTTGCTTCTGGGATCCAGATCTTTCGAAGCTAGCGCTACCGGTCGCCACC
ATGGTGAGCAAGGGCGAGGAGCTGTTCACCGGGGTGGTGCCCATCCTGGTCGAGCTGGACGGCGACGTAA
ACGGCCACAAGTTCAGCGTGTCCGGCGAGGGCGAGGGCGATGCCACCTACGGCAAGCTGACCCTGAAGCT
GATCTGCACCACCGGCAAGCTGCCCGTGCCCTGGCCCACCCTCGTGACCACCCTGGGCTACGGCGTGCAG
TGCTTCGCCCGCTACCCCGACCACATGAAGCAGCACGACTTCTTCAAGTCCGCCATGCCCGAAGGCTACG
TCCAGGAGCGCACCATCTTCTTCAAGGACGACGGCAACTACAAGACCCGCGCCGAGGTGAAGTTCGAGGG
CGACACCCTGGTGAACCGCATCGAGCTGAAGGGCATCGACTTCAAGGAGGACGGCAACATCCTGGGGCAC
AAGCTGGAGTACAACTACAACAGCCACAACGTCTATATCACCGCCGACAAGCAGAAGAACGGCATCAAGG
CCAACTTCAAGATCCGCCACAACATCGAGGACGGCGGCGTGCAGCTCGCCGACCACTACCAGCAGAACAC
CCCCATCGGCGACGGCCCCGTGCTGCTGCCCGACAACCACTACCTGAGCTACCAGTCCAAGCTGAGCAAA
GACCCCAACGAGAAGCGCGATCACATGGTCCTGCTGGAGTTCGTGACCGCCGCCGGGATCACTCTCGGCA
TGGACGAGCTGTACAAGTAAGTCGACGGCGCGCCGCGGCCGCGAATTCGATATCATAATCAACCTCTGGA
TTACAAAATTTGTGAAAGATTGACTGGTATTCTTAACTATGTTGCTCCTTTTACGCTATGTGGATACGCT
GCTTTAATGCCTTTGTATCATGCTATTGCTTCCCGTATGGCTTTCATTTTCTCCTCCTTGTATAAATCCT
GGTTAGTTCTTGCCACGGCGGAACTCATCGCCGCCTGCCTTGCCCGCTGCTGGACAGGGGCTCGGCTGTT
GGGCACTGACAATTCCGTGGCTCGAGAGATCTTCGACTGTGCCTTCTAGTTGCCAGCCATCTGTTGTTTG
CCCCTCCCCCGTGCCTTCCTTGACCCTGGAAGGTGCCACTCCCACTGTCCTTTCCTAATAAAATGAGGAA
ATTGCATCGCATTGTCTGAGTAGGTGTCATTCTATTCTGGGGGGTGGGGTGGGGCAGGACAGCAAGGGGG
AGGATTGGGAAGACAATAGCAGGCATGAGATCTCACGTGCGGACCGAGCGGCCGCAGGAACCCCTAGTGA
TGGAGTTGGCCACTCCCTCTCTGCGCGCTCGCTCGCTCACTGAGGCCGGGCGACCAAAGGTCGCCCGACG
CCCGGGCTTTGCCCGGGCGGCCTCAGTGAGCGAGCGAGCGCGCAGCTGCCTGCAGGGGCGCCTGATGCGG
TATTTTCTCCTTACGCATCTGTGCGGTATTTCACACCGCATA
[95 nt withheld, positions 2283-2377]
T
[46 nt withheld, positions 2379-2424]
C
[141 nt withheld, positions 2426-2566]
CCTTTGACGTTGGAGTCCACGTTCTTT
[37 nt withheld, positions 2594-2630]
ACTCTATCTCGGGCTATTCTTTTGATTTATAAGGGATTTTGCCGATTTCGGTCTATTGGTTAAAAAATGA
GCTGATTTAACAAAAATTTAACGCGAATTTTAACAAAATATTAACGTTTACAATTTTATGGTGCACTCTC
AGTACAATCTGCTCTGATGCCGCATAGTTAAGCCAGCCCCGACACCCGCCAACACCCGCTGACGCGCCCT
GACGGGCTTGTCTGCTCCCGGCATCCGCTTACAGACAAGCTGTGACCGTCTCCGGGAGCTGCATGTGTCA
GAGGTTTTCACCGTCATCACCGAAACGCGCGAGACGAAAGGGCCTCGTGATACGCCTATTTTTATAGGTT
AATGTCATGATAATAATGGTTTCTTAGACGTCAGGTGGCACTTTTCGGGGAAATGTGCGCGGAACCCCTA
TTTGTTTATTTTTCTAAATACATTCAAATATGTATCCGCTCATGAGACAATAACCCTGATAAATGCTTCA
ATAATATTGAAAAAGGAAGAGTATGAGTATTCAACATTTCCGTGTCGCCCTTATTCCCTTTTTTGCGGCA
TTTTGCCTTCCTGTTTTTGCTCACCCAGAAACGCTGGTGAAAGTAAAAGATGCTGAAGATCAGTTGGGTG
CACGAGTGGGTTACATCGAACTGGATCTCAACAGCGGTAAGATCCTTGAGAGTTTTCGCCCCGAAGAACG
TTTTCCAATGATGAGCACTTTTAAAGTTCTGCTATGTGGCGCGGTATTATCCCGTATTGACGCCGGGCAA
GAGCAACTCGGTCGCCGCATACACTATTCTCAGAATGACTTGGTTGAGTACTCACCAGTCACAGAAAAGC
ATCTTACGGATGGCATGACAGTAAGAGAATTATGCAGTGCTGCCATAACCATGAGTGATAACACTGCGGC
CAACTTACTTCTGACAACGATCGGAGGACCGAAGGAGCTAACCGCTTTTTTGCACAACATGGGGGATCAT
GTAACTCGCCTTGATCGTTGGGAACCGGAGCTGAATGAAGCCATACCAAACGACGAGCGTGACACCACGA
TGCCTGTAGCAATGGCAACAACGTTGCGCAAACTATTAACTGGCGAACTACTTACTCTAGCTTCCCGGCA
ACAATTAATAGACTGGATGGAGGCGGATAAAGTTGCAGGACCACTTCTGCGCTCGGCCCTTCCGGCTGGC
TGGTTTATTGCTGATAAATCTGGAGCCGGTGAGCGTGGGTCTCGCGGTATCATTGCAGCACTGGGGCCAG
ATGGTAAGCCCTCCCGTATCGTAGTTATCTACACGACGGGGAGTCAGGCAACTATGGATGAACGAAATAG
ACAGATCGCTGAGATAGGTGCCTCACTGATTAAGCATTGGTAACTGTCAGACCAAGTTTACTCATATATA
CTTTAGATTGATTTAAAACTTCATTTTTAATTTAAAAGGATCTAGGTGAAGATCCTTTTTGATAATCTCA
TGACCAAAATCCCTTAACGTGAGTTTTCGTTCCACTGAGCGTCAGACCCCGTAGAAAAGATCAAAGGATC
TTCTTGAGATCCTTTTTTTCTGCGCGTAATCTGCTGCTTGCAAACAAAAAAACCACCGCTACCAGCGGTG
GTTTGTTTGCCGGATCAAGAGCTACCAACTCTTTTTCCGAAGGTAACTGGCTTCAGCAGAGCGCAGATAC
CAAATACTGTTCTTCTAGTGTAGCCGTAGTTAGGCCACCACTTCAAGAACTCTGTAGCACCGCCTACATA
CCTCGCTCTGCTAATCCTGTTACCAGTGGCTGCTGCCAGTGGCGATAAGTCGTGTCTTACCGGGTTGGAC
TCAAGACGATAGTTACCGGATAAGGCGCAGCGGTCGGGCTGAACGGGGGGTTCGTGCACACAGCCCAGCT
TGGAGCGAACGACCTACACCGAACTGAGATACCTACAGCGTGAGCTATGAGAAAGCGCCACGCTTCCCGA
AGGGAGAAAGGCGGACAGGTATCCGGTAAGCGGCAGGGTCGGAACAGGAGAGCGCACGAGGGAGCTTCCA
GGGGGAAACGCCTGGTATCTTTATAGTCCTGTCGGGTTTCGCCACCTCTGACTTGAGCGTCGATTTTTGT
GATGCTCGTCAGGGGGGCGGAGCCTATGGAAAAACGCCAGCAACGCGGCCTTTTTACGGTTCCTGGCCTT
TTGCTGGCCTTTTGCTCACATGT
